Addgene plasmid #32829: Lenti GFP-AMOT p130 Y242/287A
Depositing lab: Kunliang Guan. Depositing organization: University of California, San Diego (UCSD). Publication: Angiomotin is a novel Hippo pathway component that inhibits YAP oncoprotein. Zhao B, Li L, Lu Q, Wang LH, Liu CY, Lei Q, Guan KL. Genes Dev. 2011 Jan 1;25(1):51-63. 10.1101/gad.2000111 PubMed 21205866.
Backbone
  Vector backbone: pHRCTS-CMV-WPRE-GFP
  Vector type: Mammalian Expression, Lentiviral
Growth in bacteria
  Bacterial resistance: Ampicillin, 100 μg/mL
  Growth temperature: 37°C
  Growth strain: DH5alpha
  Copy number: Unknown
Gene/Insert
  Gene/Insert name: AMOT p130
  Species: H. sapiens (human)
  Mutation: Y242/287A
  Entrez Gene: AMOT
  Tag / fusion protein: GFP-AMOT
Terms and licenses: Academic/Nonprofit Terms; Industry Terms: Not Available to Industry
Depositor comments: E5D is present in all Guan lab AMOT p130 cDNAs. According to the depositing lab, it has no effect on function.
How to cite: Lenti GFP-AMOT p130 Y242/287A was a gift from Kunliang Guan (Addgene plasmid # 32829 ; http://n2t.net/addgene:32829 ; RRID:Addgene_32829)
