[The description below was written by a language model from this plasmid's Addgene catalogue record.]
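Description:
Lenti GFP-AMOT p130 Y242/287A is a lentiviral mammalian expression plasmid built on the pHRCTS-CMV-WPRE-GFP backbone. It is propagated in E. coli under ampicillin selection; the copy number is recorded as unknown, and no feature table is available, so the bacterial origin, the LTRs and the packaging elements cannot be confirmed individually. The backbone name suggests that a CMV promoter drives the transgene and that a WPRE, a post-transcriptional element that generally boosts transcript stability and expression, is present. The record does not otherwise state the promoter or mention any mammalian selection marker.

The payload is the human angiomotin (AMOT) p130 isoform expressed as a GFP fusion, listed as GFP-AMOT, which implies that the fluorescent tag sits at the N-terminus. The cDNA carries alanine substitutions at tyrosines 242 and 287. The record does not explain the rationale for these changes, but the associated publication describes angiomotin as a Hippo pathway component that inhibits the YAP oncoprotein, so the double mutant presumably serves as a comparison to wild-type AMOT p130 in that context. The depositor also notes an E5D change that is common to all of their AMOT p130 cDNAs and is reported to have no effect on function.

As a lentiviral transfer vector, the construct would be used with packaging functions supplied in trans to produce particles for stable transduction of mammalian cells. The GFP tag then allows expression and subcellular localization of the mutant protein to be followed in studies of AMOT and YAP signalling.
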