>Addgene plasmid #32829 | Lenti GFP-AMOT p130 Y242/287A | addgene partial sequence | sequence record 39517 | hAMOT-F1 (5' TAAGGCCCATCCACCTGTTA 3')
TGACCTCTACAAGAATCCCACAAGTTCCAGTGAATTCTACAAGGCCCAAGGGCCACTTCCTAACCAGCAT
AGCCTGAAGGGCATGGAACACCGAGGCCCCCCACCAGAAGCTCCCTTCAAGGGCATGCCACCCCAATCTG
TAGTGTGCAAGCCCCAAGAGCCAGGGCACTTCTATAGTGAGCATCGCCTGAACCAGCCAGGGAGAACAGA
GGGGCAACTGATGAGGTATCAGCATCCCCCTGAGGCTGGAGCAGCCAGGCCAGCGCAGGACATCTCATTG
CCATTGTCAGCCAGGAACTCGCAGCCTCACAGCCCTACTTCTTCTCTGACCTCTGGGGGGTCCTTGCCCT
TGCTACAATCTCCACCATCCACTAGATTGTCTCCTGCCCGACACCCCTTGGTCCCAAACCAGGGAGACCA
TTCAGCTCACCTGCCTAGGCCGCAGCAGCATTTCCTTCCTAATCAGGCTCACCAGGGGGATCATTACCGT
CTCTCCCAACCTGGCCTGAGTCAGCAGCAGCAGCAACAGCAGCAGCAGCACCATCATCACCATCACCACC
AACAACAGCAGCAGCAGCAGCCACAGCAGCAGCCAGGAGAAGCCTATTCAGCTATGCCTCGGGCTCAGCC
ATCCTCTGCTTCTTATCAGCCAGTGCCAGCAGACCCTTTTGCCATTGTTTCCAGAGCCCAGCAGATGGTT
GAGATCCTCTCAGACGAGAACCGGAACTTGAGGCAAGAGTTGGAAGGATGCTATGAGAAGGTGGCAAGAC
TGCAGAAGGTGGAGACAGAAATCCAGCGCGTCTCGGAGGCATATGAGAACCTCGTGAAGTCATCCTC
