>Addgene plasmid #32829 | Lenti GFP-AMOT p130 Y242/287A | addgene partial sequence | sequence record 43740 | EGFP-C 5'-CATGGTCCTGCTGGAGTTCGTG-3'
CCATGAGAAATTCTGACGAACAGCCAAGTGGAGGGACCACGGTATTGCAGCGTTTGCTACAAGAGCAGCT
TCGCTATGGCAATCCTAGTGAGAATCGCAGCCTGCTTGCCATACACCAGCAAGCCACAGGGAATGGCCCT
CCTTTCCCCAGTGGCAGTGGGAACCCGGGCCCTCAGAGTGATGTGTTGAGTCCCCAAGACCACCACCAAC
AGCTTGTGGCTCATGCTGCTCGACAAGAACCCCAGGGGCAGGAAATCCAGTCAGAAAACCTCATCATGGA
GAAGCAGCTGTCTCCTCGAATGCAAAATAATGAAGAACTCCCGACCTATGAAGAAGCCAAGGTCCAGTCC
CAGTACTTTCGGGGCCAACAGCATGCCAGTGTTGGAGCTGCCTTCTATGTCACTGGAGTCACCAACCAGA
AGATGAGGACTGAGGGACGCCCATCAGTTCAGCGGCTCAATCCTGGAAAGATGCACCAAGATGAGGGACT
CAGAGACCTTAAGCAAGGGCATGTCCGTTCCTTGAGTGAACGACTAATGCAGATGTCACTGGCCACCAGT
GGAGTTAAGGCCCATCCACCTGTTACCAGTGCTCCCCTCTCCCCACCACAACCCAATGACCTCTACAAGA
ATCCCACAAGTTCCAGTGAATTCTACAAGGCCCAAGGGCCACTTCCTAACCAGCATAGCCTGAAGGGCAT
GGAACACCGAGGCCCCCCACCAGAAGCTCCCTTCAAGGGCATGCCACCCCAATCTGTAGTGTGCAAGCCC
CAAGAGCCAGGGCACTTCTATAGTGAGCATCGCCTGAACCAGCCAGGGAGAACAGAGGGGCAACTGATGA
GGTATCAGCATCCCCCT
