>Addgene plasmid #32829 | Lenti GFP-AMOT p130 Y242/287A | addgene partial sequence | sequence record 134154 | WPRE-R 5'-CATAGCGTAAAAGGAGCAACA-3'
ATCCAGAGGTTGATTGTCGACTCAGGCACCGGGCTTGCGGGTCATGCACCAGGTGCGCGGTCCTTCGGGC
ACCTCGACGTCGGCGGTGACGGTGAAGCCGAGCCGCTCGTAGAAGGGGAGGTTGCGGGGCGCGGAGGTCT
CCAGGAAGGCGGGCACCCCGGCGCGCTCGGCCGCCTCCACTCCGGGGAGCACGACGGCGCTGCCCAGACC
CTTGCCCTGGTGGTCGGGCGAGACGCCGACGGTGGCCAGGAACCACGCGGGCTCCTTGGGCCGGTGCGGC
GCCAGGAGGCCTTCCATCTGTTGCTGCGCGGCCAGCCGGGAACCGCTCAACTCGGCCATGCGCGGGCCGA
TCTCGGCGAACACCGCCCCCGCTTCGACGCTCTCCGGCGTGGTCCAGACCGCCACCGCGGCGCCGTCGTC
CGCGACCCACACCTTGCCGATGTCGAGCCCGACGCGCGTGAGGAAGAGTTCTTGCAGCTCGGTGACCCGC
TCGATGTGGCGGTCCGGATCGACGGTGTGGCGCGTGGCGGGGTAGTCGGCGAACGCGGCGGCGAGGGTGC
GTACGGCCCTGGGGACGTCGTCGCGGGTGGCGAGGCGCACCGTGGGCTTGTACTCGGTCATCTAGCGTAG
GCGCCGGTCACAGCTTGGATCTGTAACGGCGCAGAACAGAAAACGAAACAAAGACGTAGAGTTGAGCAAG
CAGGGTCAGGCAAAGCGTGGAGAGCCGGCTGAGTCTAGGTAGGCTCCAAGGGAGCGCCGGACAAAGGCCC
GGTCTCGACCTGAGCTT
